Addgene plasmid #200976: pCEP4-myc-EFNB2 (D62Q)
Purpose: Mammalian expression plasmid for myc-tagged EFNB2 (D62Q specificity mutant)
Depositing lab: Erik Procko. Depositing organization: University of Illinois at Urbana-Champaign. Publication: Sequence basis for selectivity of ephrin-B2 ligand for Eph receptors and pathogenic henipavirus G glycoproteins. Narayanan KK, Amaya M, Tsang N, Yin R, Jays A, Broder CC, Shukla D, Procko E. J Virol. 2023 Nov 30;97(11):e0062123. doi: 10.1128/jvi.00621-23. Epub 2023 Oct 16. PubMed 37931130.
Backbone
  Vector backbone: pCEP4
  Backbone manufacturer: Invitrogen
  Backbone size w/o insert (bp): 10381
  Total vector size (bp): 11419
  Vector type: Mammalian Expression
  Selectable markers: Hygromycin
Growth in bacteria
  Bacterial resistance: Ampicillin, 100 μg/mL
  Growth temperature: 37°C
  Growth strain: DH5alpha
  Copy number: Unknown
Gene/Insert
  Gene/Insert name: EFNB2 (alt name: EphrinB2)
  Species: H. sapiens (human)
  Insert size (bp): 1038
  Mutation: D62Q (increases specificity towards henipaviral G proteins)
  GenBank ID: NP_004084.1
  Entrez Gene: EFNB2 (a.k.a. EPLG5, HTKL, Htk-L, LERK5, ephrin-B2)
  Promoter: CMV
  Tag / fusion protein: Signal peptide from hemagglutinin (N terminal on insert); Extracellular c-myc epitope tag (N terminal on insert)
  Cloning method: Restriction Enzyme; 5′ cloning site NheI (not destroyed); 3′ cloning site XhoI (not destroyed)
  Sequencing primers: 5′ CMV forward; 3′ EBV reverse
Terms and licenses: Academic/Nonprofit Terms; Industry Terms: Not Available to Industry
Depositor comments: Please visit https://doi.org/10.1101/2023.04.26.538420 for bioRxiv preprint.
How to cite: pCEP4-myc-EFNB2 (D62Q) was a gift from Erik Procko (Addgene plasmid # 200976 ; http://n2t.net/addgene:200976 ; RRID:Addgene_200976)
