[The description below was written by a language model from this plasmid's Addgene catalogue record and pLannotate feature annotations shown in this document.]
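Description:
pCEP4-myc-EFNB2 (D62Q) is a mammalian expression plasmid of about 11.4 kb built on the Invitrogen pCEP4 episomal backbone. In E. coli it is propagated through a ColE1/pUC-type origin and selected with ampicillin via the AmpR β-lactamase gene. In mammalian cells it carries the Epstein-Barr virus oriP origin together with an EBNA1 coding sequence, a pairing that lets the plasmid replicate and persist as an extrachromosomal episome in permissive primate cells. A hygromycin B phosphotransferase cassette, driven by an HSV thymidine kinase promoter and terminated by the TK polyadenylation signal, allows selection of cells that retain it. The many short annotated fragments (tet promoter, TcR, rop, herpesvirus gH, gL, UL24, BRRF2 and similar) appear to be backbone remnants flanking the viral and bacterial modules rather than functional genes.

The payload is human EFNB2 (ephrin-B2), cloned between NheI and XhoI downstream of the CMV immediate-early enhancer and promoter and followed by an SV40 polyadenylation signal. According to the record, the native leader is replaced by a hemagglutinin signal peptide followed by an extracellular c-myc epitope at the N terminus. This is consistent with the feature table matching only a partial EFNB2 sequence; the tag itself is not separately annotated. The tag should sit on the outside of the cell, allowing surface expression to be measured. The insert carries the D62Q substitution, described as increasing specificity towards henipavirus G attachment glycoproteins. Ephrin-B2 is both an Eph receptor ligand and the entry receptor for Nipah and Hendra viruses, so the construct suits cell-surface binding studies comparing recognition by Eph receptors and by viral G proteins.
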