Features (pLannotate 1.2.2; 26 found; start..end, strand, type, name):
     78..94      +  promoter       tet promoter (fragment): E. coli promoter for tetracycline efflux protein gene
    104..129     -  CDS            bla(M) (fragment): β-lactamase lacking the signal sequence; bla(M); allows cytosolic expression of β-lactamase
    303..682     +  enhancer       CMV enhancer: human cytomegalovirus immediate early enhancer
    684..883     +  promoter       CMV promoter: human cytomegalovirus (CMV) immediate early promoter
   1034..1954    +  CDS            EFNB2 (fragment): EFNB2_HUMAN - Also known as EPLG5, HTKL, LERK5. Experimental evidence at protein level: Swiss-Prot protein existence level 1. (Microbial infection) Acts as a receptor for Hendra virus and Nipah virus. From Homo sapiens (Human).
   1980..2114    -  polyA_signal   SV40 poly(A) signal: SV40 polyadenylation signal
   2137..2220    -  CDS            large T antigen (fragment): large T antigen from SV40 (simian virus 40)
   2223..2263    +  CDS            rop (fragment): Rop protein, which maintains plasmids at low copy number; rop
   2375..2393    -  misc_feature   MCS (fragment): pUC18/19 multiple cloning site
   2869..4658    -  rep_origin     oriP: Epstein-Barr virus oriP replication origin (Yates et al., 2000)
   4659..4877    -  CDS            gL (fragment): GL_EBVB9 - Experimental evidence at protein level: Swiss-Prot protein existence level 1. The heterodimer glycoprotein H-glycoprotein L is required for the fusion of viral and plasma membranes leading to virus entry into the host cell. Acts as a functional inhibitor of gH and maintains gH in an inhibited form. Upon binding to host integrins, gL dissociates from gH leading to activation of the viral fusion glycoproteins gB and gH. Fusion of EBV with B-lymphocytes requires the additional receptor- binding protein gp42, which forms a complex with gH/gL. The heterodimer gH/gL targets also host EPHA
   4960..6885    -  CDS            EBNA1: Epstein-Barr nuclear antigen 1, also known as EBNA-1 crucial for latent viral infection, and for episomal amplification of vectors containing the oriP origin (Okita et al., 2013)
   6923..7267    -  CDS            BRRF2_EBVB9 (fragment): Protein inferred from homology: Swiss-Prot protein existence level 3. From Epstein-Barr virus (strain B95-8) (HHV-4) (Human herpesvirus 4).
   7270..7293    -  promoter       tet promoter (fragment): E. coli promoter for tetracycline efflux protein gene
   7406..7510    +  promoter       AmpR promoter: bla
   7511..8371    +  CDS            AmpR: β-lactamase; bla; confers resistance to ampicillin, carbenicillin, and related antibiotics
   8542..9130    +  rep_origin     ori: high-copy-number ColE1/pMB1/pBR322/pUC origin of replication
   9314..9392    +  promoter       HSV TK promoter (fragment): herpes simplex virus thymidine kinase promoter
   9409..9456    +  rep_origin     ori (fragment): high-copy-number ColE1/pMB1/pBR322/pUC origin of replication
   9502..9633    -  CDS            TcR (fragment): tetracycline efflux protein; tet; confers resistance to tetracycline
   9669..9860    -  CDS            UL24 (fragment): UL24_EHV4 - Experimental evidence at transcript level: Swiss-Prot protein existence level 2. May participate in nuclear egress of viral particles. Plays a role in the dispersal of several host nucleolar proteins including NCL/nucleolin and NPM1. Since deletion of host NCL/nucleolin negatively impact on nuclear egress, UL24 supposedly acts on this process through its effect on host nucleoli (By similarity). From Equine herpesvirus 4 (strain 1942) (EHV-4) (Equine rhinopneumonitis virus).
   9834..9896    +  promoter       Mini-TK promoter: minimal herpes simplex virus (HSV) thymidine kinase promoter
   9939..10976   +  CDS            HygR: hygromycin B phosphotransferase confers resistance to hygromycin
  11018..11066   +  polyA_signal   HSV TK poly(A) signal: herpes simplex virus thymidine kinase polyadenylation signal (Cole and Stacy, 1985)
  11157..11173   -  polyA_signal   bGH poly(A) signal (fragment): bovine growth hormone polyadenylation signal
  11266..73      +  CDS            gH (fragment) (across the origin): GH_HHV11 - Experimental evidence at protein level: Swiss-Prot protein existence level 1. The heterodimer glycoprotein H-glycoprotein L is required for the fusion of viral and plasma membranes leading to virus entry into the host cell. Following initial binding to host receptor, membrane fusion is mediated by the fusion machinery composed of gB and the heterodimer gH/gL. May also be involved in the fusion between the virion envelope and the outer nuclear membrane during virion morphogenesis. From Human herpesvirus 1 (strain 17) (HHV-1) (Human herpes simplex virus 1).
>Addgene plasmid #200976 | pCEP4-myc-EFNB2 (D62Q) | addgene full sequence | sequence record 396631 | Addgene NGS Result
GCTGCCAAACACCCCCGACCCCCAAAAACCACCGCGCGGATTTCTGGCGTGCCAAGCTAGTCGACCAATT
CTCATGTTTGACAGCTTATCATCGCAGATCCGGGCAACGTTGTTGCCATTGCTGCAGGCGCAGAACTGGT
AGGTATGGAAGATCTATACATTGAATCAATATTGGCAATTAGCCATATTAGTCATTGGTTATATAGCATA
AATCAATATTGGCTATTGGCCATTGCATACGTTGTATCTATATCATAATATGTACATTTATATTGGCTCA
TGTCCAATATGACCGCCATGTTGACATTGATTATTGACTAGTTATTAATAGTAATCAATTACGGGGTCAT
TAGTTCATAGCCCATATATGGAGTTCCGCGTTACATAACTTACGGTAAATGGCCCGCCTGGCTGACCGCC
CAACGACCCCCGCCCATTGACGTCAATAATGACGTATGTTCCCATAGTAACGCCAATAGGGACTTTCCAT
TGACGTCAATGGGTGGAGTATTTACGGTAAACTGCCCACTTGGCAGTACATCAAGTGTATCATATGCCAA
GTCCGCCCCCTATTGACGTCAATGACGGTAAATGGCCCGCCTGGCATTATGCCCAGTACATGACCTTACG
GGACTTTCCTACTTGGCAGTACATCTACGTATTAGTCATCGCTATTACCATGGTGATGCGGTTTTGGCAG
TACACCAATGGGCGTGGATAGCGGTTTGACTCACGGGGATTTCCAAGTCTCCACCCCATTGACGTCAATG
GGAGTTTGTTTTGGCACCAAAATCAACGGGACTTTCCAAAATGTCGTAATAACCCCGCCCCGTTGACGCA
AATGGGCGGTAGGCGTGTACGGTGGGAGGTCTATATAAGCAGAGCTCGTTTAGTGAACCGTCAGATCTCT
AGAAGCTGGGTACCAGCTGCTAGCGCCACCATGAAGACCATCATCGCCCTGAGCTACATCTTCTGCCTGG
TGTTCGCCGAGCAAAAGCTGATCTCAGAGGAGGACCTGGGCAGCCCTGGCGGTGCCATCGTGTTGGAGCC
CATATATTGGAATAGCTCCAATTCAAAATTTCTGCCAGGACAGGGACTCGTTCTCTATCCTCAAATCGGC
GACAAATTGCAGATTATATGCCCTAAGGTTGACTCTAAGACTGTTGGGCAGTATGAGTATTATAAAGTGT
ATATGGTAGATAAGGATCAGGCGGATCGCTGTACTATCAAAAAAGAGAATACGCCTCTTCTGAACTGTGC
GAAACCCGATCAAGATATTAAATTTACAATTAAGTTTCAAGAATTTTCACCTAATTTGTGGGGTCTTGAG
TTCCAGAAGAACAAAGACTATTACATCATTAGCACCTCCAACGGAAGCCTTGAGGGTCTGGATAATCAGG
AAGGTGGAGTTTGTCAAACTCGCGCCATGAAAATTCTGATGAAGGTAGGACAGGACGCGAGCTCAGCGGG
ATCAACGCGGAATAAAGATCCGACACGGAGGCCGGAGCTCGAAGCTGGGACTAATGGTAGATCCTCTACA
ACTTCACCCTTTGTAAAACCAAACCCGGGCAGTAGTACGGACGGCAACAGCGCCGGGCACTCAGGGAATA
ATATACTGGGGTCCGAGGTTGCACTGTTCGCTGGGATAGCATCCGGTTGTATAATCTTTATTGTCATAAT
TATTACATTGGTAGTATTGCTCCTTAAGTATCGCCGACGCCATCGGAAACACTCCCCGCAACACACAACA
ACACTTTCCCTGTCCACATTGGCTACCCCGAAGAGGAGTGGTAATAATAACGGTTCTGAACCCAGTGATA
TCATAATCCCGTTGAGAACTGCCGACAGCGTGTTCTGCCCGCATTACGAGAAAGTCTCTGGTGACTATGG
GCATCCTGTTTATATAGTACAAGAGATGCCTCCCCAGAGTCCAGCGAACATTTATTACAAGGTATGATAA
CTCGAGGCCGGCAAGGCCGGATCCAGACATGATAAGATACATTGATGAGTTTGGACAAACCACAACTAGA
ATGCAGTGAAAAAAATGCTTTATTTGTGAAATTTGTGATGCTATTGCTTTATTTGTAACCATTATAAGCT
GCAATAAACAAGTTAACAACAACAATTGCATTCATTTTATGTTTCAGGTTCAGGGGGAGGTGTGGGAGGT
TTTTTAAAGCAAGTAAAACCTCTACAAATGTGGTATGGCTGATTATGATCCGGCTGCCTCGCGCGTTTCG
GTGATGACGGTGAAAACCTCTGACACATGCAGCTCCCGGAGACGGTCACAGCTTGTCTGTAAGCGGATGC
CGGGAGCAGACAAGCCCGTCAGGGCGCGTCAGCGGGTGTTGGCGGGTGTCGGGGCGCAGCCATGAGGTCG
ACTCTAGAGGATCGATCCCCGCCCCGGACGAACTAAACCTGACTACGACATCTCTGCCCCWWCTWMRCSK
GRCWRYGMCATSTCTGCCCCTTCTTCGCGGGGCAGTGCATGTAATCCCTTCAGTTGGTTGGTACAACTTG
CCAACTGGGCCCTGTTCCACATGTGACACGGGGGGGGACCAAACACAAAGGGGTTCTCTGACTGTAGTTG
ACATCCTTATAAATGGATGTGCACATTTGCCAACACTGAGTGGCTTTCATCCTGGAGCAGACTTTGCAGT
CTGTGGACTGCAACACAACATTGCCTTTATGTGTAACTCTTGGCTGAAGCTCTTACACCAATGCTGGGGG
ACATGTACCTCCCAGGGGCCCAGGAAGACTACGGGAGGCTACACCAACGTCAATCAGAGGGGCCTGTGTA
GCTACCGATAAGCGGACCCTCAAGAGGGCATTAGCAATAGTGTTTATAAGGCCCCCTTGTTAACCCTAAA
CGGGTAGCATATGCTTCCCGGGTAGTAGTATATACTATCCAGACTAACCCTAATTCAATAGCATATGTTA
CCCAACGGGAAGCATATGCTATCGAATTAGGGTTAGTAAAAGGGTCCTAAGGAACAGCGATATCTCCCAC
CCCATGAGCTGTCACGGTTTTATTTACATGGGGTCAGGATTCCACGAGGGTAGTGAACCATTTTAGTCAC
AAGGGCAGTGGCTGAAGATCAAGGAGCGGGCAGTGAACTCTCCTGAATCTTCGCCTGCTTCTTCATTCTC
CTTCGTTTAGCTAATAGAATAACTGCTGAGTTGTGAACAGTAAGGTGTATGTGAGGTGCTCGAAAACAAG
GTTTCAGGTGACGCCCCCAGAATAAAATTTGGACGGGGGGTTCAGTGGTGGCATTGTGCTATGACACCAA
TATAACCCTCACAAACCCCTTGGGCAATAAATACTAGTGTAGGAATGAAACATTCTGAATATCTTTAACA
ATAGAAATCCATGGGGTGGGGACAAGCCGTAAAGACTGGATGTCCATCTCACACGAATTTATGGCTATGG
GCAACACATAATCCTAGTGCAATATGATACTGGGGTTATTAAGATGTGTCCCAGGCAGGGACCAAGACAG
GTGAACCATGTTGTTACACTCTATTTGTAACAAGGGGAAAGAGAGTGGACGCCGACAGCAGCGGACTCCA
CTGGTTGTCTCTAACACCCCCGAAAATTAAACGGGGCTCCACGCCAATGGGGCCCATAAACAAAGACAAG
TGGCCACTCTTTTTTTTGAAATTGTGGAGTGGGGGCACGCGTCAGCCCCCACACGCCGCCCTGCGGTTTT
GGACTGTAAAATAAGGGTGTAATAACTTGGCTGATTGTAACCCCGCTAACCACTGCGGTCAAACCACTTG
CCCACAAAACCACTAATGGCACCCCGGGGAATACCTGCATAAGTAGGTGGGCGGGCCAAGATAGGGGCGC
GATTGCTGCGATCTGGAGGACAAATTACACACACTTGCGCCTGAGCGCCAAGCACAGGGTTGTTGGTCCT
CATATTCACGAGGTCGCTGAGAGCACGGTGGGCTAATGTTGCCATGGGTAGCATATACTACCCAAATATC
TGGATAGCATATGCTATCCTAATCTATATCTGGGTAGCATAGGCTATCCTAATCTATATCTGGGTAGCAT
ATGCTATCCTAATCTATATCTGGGTAGCATAGGCTATCCTAATCTATATCTGGGTAGCATATGCTATCCT
AATCTATATCTGGGTAGTATATGCTATCCTAATTTATATCTGGGTAGCATAGGCTATCCTAATCTRTATC
CGGGTAGCATATGCTATCCTAATRKTGCCATGGGTAGCATATACTACCCAAATATCTGGATAGCATATGC
TATCCTAATCTATATCTGGGTAGCATAGGCTATCCTAATCTATATCTGGGTAGCATATGCTATCCTAATC
TATATCTGGGTAGCATAGGCTATCCTAATCTATATCTGGGTAGCATATGCTATCCTAATCTATATCTGGG
TAGTATATGCTATCCTAATTTATATCTGGGTAGCATAGGCTATCCTAATCTATATCTGGGTAGCATATGC
TATCCTAATCTATATCTGGGTAGTATATGCTATCCTAATCTGTATCCGGGTAGCATATGCTATCCTCATG
CATATACAGTCAGCATATGATACCCAGTAGTAGAGTGGGAGTGCTATCCTTTGCATATGCCGCCACCTCC
CAAGGGGGCGTGAATTTTCGCTGCTTGTCCTTTTCCTGCTGGTTGCTCCCATTCTTAGGTGAATTTAAGG
AGGCCAGGCTAAAGCCGTCGCATGTCTGATTGCTCACCAGGTAAATGTCGCTAATGTTTTCCAACGCGAG
AAGGTGTTGAGCGCGGAGCTGAGTGACGTGACAACATGGGTATGCCCAATTGCCCCATGTTGGGAGGACG
AAAATGGTGACAAGACAGATGGCCAGAAATACACCAACAGCACGCATGATGTCTACTGGGGATTTATTCT
TTAGTGCGGGGGAATACACGGCTTTTAATACGATTGAGGGCGTCTCCTAACAAGTTACATCACTCCTGCC
CTTCCTCACCCTCATCTCCATCACCTCCTTCATCTCCGTCATCTCCGTCATCACCCTCCGCGGCAGCCCC
TTCCACCATAGGTGGAAACCAGGGAGGCAAATCTACTCCATCGTCAAAGCTGCACACAGTCACCCTGATA
TTGCAGGTAGGAGCGGGCTTTGTCATAACAAGGTCCTTAATCGCATCCTTCAAAACCTCAGCAAATATAT
GAGTTTGTAAAAAGACCATGAAATAACAGACAATGGACTCCCTTAGCGGGCCAGGTTGTGGGCCGGGTCC
AGGGGCCATTCCAAAGGGGAGACGACTCAATGGTGTAAGACGACATTGTGGAATAGCAAGGGCAGTTCCT
CGCCTTAGGTTGTAAAGGGAGGTCTTACTACCTCCATATACGAACACACCGGCGACCCAAGTTCCTTCGT
CGGTAGTCCTTTCTACGTGACTCCTAGCCAGGAGAGCTCTTAAACCTTCTGCAATGTTCTCAAATTTCGG
GTTGGAACCTCCTTGACCACGATGCTTTCCAAACCACCCTCCTTTTTTGCGCCTGCCTCCATCACCCTGA
CCCCGGGGTCCAGTGCTTGGGCCTTCTCCTGGGTCATCTGCGGGGCCCTGCTCTATCGCTCCCGGGGGCA
CGTCAGGCTCACCATCTGGGCCACCTTCTTGGTGGTATTCAAAATAATCGGCTTCCCCTACAGGGTGGAA
AAATGGCCTTCTACCTGGAGGGGGCCTGCGCGGTGGAGACCCGGATGATGATGACTGACTACTGGGACTC
CTGGGCCTCTTTTCTCCACGTCCACGACCTCTCCCCCTGGCTCTTTCACGACTTCCCCCCCTGGCTCTTT
CACGTCCTCTACCCCGGCGGCCTCCACTACCTCCTCGACCCCGGCCTCCACTACCTCCTCGACCCCGGCC
TCCACTGCCTCCTCGACCCCGGCCTCCACCTCCTGCTCCTGCCCCTCCTGCTCCTGCCCCTCCTCCTGCT
CCTGCCCCTCCTGCCCCTCCTGCTCCTGCCCCTCCTSCCCCTCCTSCTCCTSCCCCTCCTSCCCCTCCTG
CTCCTGCCCCTCCTGCCCCTCCTCCTGCTCCTGCCCCTCCTGCCCCTCCTNNNGCTCCTGCCCCTCCTGC
CCCTCCTGCTCCTGCCCCTCCTGCCCCTCCTGCTCCTGCCCCTCCTGCCCCTCCTGCTCCTGCCCCTCCT
GCTCCTGCCCCTCCTGCTCCTGCCCCTCCTGCTCCTGCCCCTCCTGCCCCTCCTGCCCCTCCTCCTGCTC
CTGCCCCTCCTGCTCCTGCCCCTCCTGCCCCTCCTGCCCCTCCTGCTCCTGCCCCTCCTCCTGCTCCTGC
CCCTCCTGCCCCTCCTSCCCCTCCTCCTSCTCCTSCCCCTCCTSCYCCTCCTCCTSCTCCTGCCCCTCCT
CCTSCTCCTSCCCCTCCTGCCCCTCCTGCCCCTCCTCCTGCTCCTGCCCCTCCTGCCCCTCCTCCTGCTC
CTGCCCCTCCTCCTSCTCCTSCCCCTCCTSCYCCTCCTSCCCCTCCTCCTSCTCCTSCCCCTCCTCCTGC
TCCTGCCCCTCCTGCCCCTCCTGCCCCTCCTGCCCCTCCTCCTGCTCCTGCCCCTCCTCCTGCTCCTGCC
CCTCCTGCTCCTGCCCCTCCCGCTCCTGCTCCTGCTCCTGTTCCACCGTGGGTCCCTTTGCAGCCAATGC
AACTTGGACGTTTTTGGGGTCTCCGGACACCATCTCTATGTCTTGGCCCTGATCCTGAGCCGCCCGGGGC
TCCTGGTCTTCCGCCTCCTCGTCCTCGTCCTCTTCCCCGTCCTCGTCCATGGTTATCACCCCCTCTTCTT
TGAGGTCCACTGCCGCCGGAGCCTTCTGGTCCAGATGTGTCTCCCTTCTCTCCTAGGCCATTTCCAGGTC
CTGTACCTGGCCCCTCGTCAGACATGATTCACACTAAAAGAGATCAATAGACATCTTTATTAGACGACGC
TCAGTGAATACAGGGAGTGCAGACTCCTGCCCCCTCCAACAGCCCCCCCACCCTCATCCCCTTCATGGTC
GCTGTCAGACAGATCCAGGTCTGAAAATTCCCCATCCTCCGAACCATCCTCGTCCTCATCACCAATTACT
CGCAGCCCGGAAAACTCCCGCTGAACATCCTCAAGATTTGCGTCCTGAGCCTCAAGCCAGGCCTCAAATT
CCTCGTCCCCCTTTTTGCTGGACGGTAGGGATGGGGATTCTCGGGACCCCTCCTCTTCCTCTTCAAGGTC
ACCAGACAGAGATGCTACTGGGGCAACGGAAGAAAAGCTGGGTGCGGCCTGTGAGGATCAGCTTATCGAT
GATAAGCTGTCAAACATGAGAATTCTTGAAGACGAAAGGGCCTCGTGATACGCCTATTTTTATAGGTTAA
TGTCATGATAATAATGGTTTCTTAGACGTCAGGTGGCACTTTTCGGGGAAATGTGCGCGGAACCCCTATT
TGTTTATTTTTCTAAATACATTCAAATATGTATCCGCTCATGAGACAATAACCCTGATAAATGCTTCAAT
AATATTGAAAAAGGAAGAGTATGAGTATTCAACATTTCCGTGTCGCCCTTATTCCCTTTTTTGCGGCATT
TTGCCTTCCTGTTTTTGCTCACCCAGAAACGCTGGTGAAAGTAAAAGATGCTGAAGATCAGTTGGGTGCA
CGAGTGGGTTACATCGAACTGGATCTCAACAGCGGTAAGATCCTTGAGAGTTTTCGCCCCGAAGAACGTT
TTCCAATGATGAGCACTTTTAAAGTTCTGCTATGTGGCGCGGTATTATCCCGTGTTGACGCCGGGCAAGA
GCAACTCGGTCGCCGCATACACTATTCTCAGAATGACTTGGTTGAGTACTCACCAGTCACAGAAAAGCAT
CTTACGGATGGCATGACAGTAAGAGAATTATGCAGTGCTGCCATAACCATGAGTGATAACACTGCGGCCA
ACTTACTTCTGACAACGATCGGAGGACCGAAGGAGCTAACCGCTTTTTTGCACAACATGGGGGATCATGT
AACTCGCCTTGATCGTTGGGAACCGGAGCTGAATGAAGCCATACCAAACGACGAGCGTGACACCACGATG
CCTGCAGCAATGGCAACAACGTTGCGCAAACTATTAACTGGCGAACTACTTACTCTAGCTTCCCGGCAAC
AATTAATAGACTGGATGGAGGCGGATAAAGTTGCAGGACCACTTCTGCGCTCGGCCCTTCCGGCTGGCTG
GTTTATTGCTGATAAATCTGGAGCCGGTGAGCGTGGGTCTCGCGGTATCATTGCAGCACTGGGGCCAGAT
GGTAAGCCCTCCCGTATCGTAGTTATCTACACGACGGGGAGTCAGGCAACTATGGATGAACGAAATAGAC
AGATCGCTGAGATAGGTGCCTCACTGATTAAGCATTGGTAACTGTCAGACCAAGTTTACTCATATATACT
TTAGATTGATTTAAAACTTCATTTTTAATTTAAAAGGATCTAGGTGAAGATCCTTTTTGATAATCTCATG
ACCAAAATCCCTTAACGTGAGTTTTCGTTCCACTGAGCGTCAGACCCCGTAGAAAAGATCAAAGGATCTT
CTTGAGATCCTTTTTTTCTGCGCGTAATCTGCTGCTTGCAAACAAAAAAACCACCGCTACCAGCGGTGGT
TTGTTTGCCGGATCAAGAGCTACCAACTCTTTTTCCGAAGGTAACTGGCTTCAGCAGAGCGCAGATACCA
AATACTGTCCTTCTAGTGTAGCCGTAGTTAGGCCACCACTTCAAGAACTCTGTAGCACCGCCTACATACC
TCGCTCTGCTAATCCTGTTACCAGTGGCTGCTGCCAGTGGCGATAAGTCGTGTCTTACCGGGTTGGACTC
AAGACGATAGTTACCGGATAAGGCGCAGCGGTCGGGCTGAACGGGGGGTTCGTGCACACAGCCCAGCTTG
GAGCGAACGACCTACACCGAACTGAGATACCTACAGCGTGAGCTATGAGAAAGCGCCACGCTTCCCGAAG
GGAGAAAGGCGGACAGGTATCCGGTAAGCGGCAGGGTCGGAACAGGAGAGCGCACGAGGGAGCTTCCAGG
GGGAAACGCCTGGTATCTTTATAGTCCTGTCGGGTTTCGCCACCTCTGACTTGAGCGTCGATTTTTGTGA
TGCTCGTCAGGGGGGCGGAGCCTATGGAAAAACGCCAGCAACGCGGCCTTTTTACGGTTCCTGGCCTTTT
GCTGGCCTTGAAGCTGYSSCTGMTGGWSRTSRYSKACSYGMTGGATATGTTCTGCCAAGGGTTGGTTTGC
GCATTCACAGTTCTCCGCAAGAATTGATTGGCTCCAATTCTTGGAGTGGTGAATCCGTTAGCGAGGTGCC
GCCCTGCTTCATCCCCGTGGCCCGTTGCTCGCGTTTGCTGGCGGTGTCCCCGGAAGAAATATATTTGCAT
GTCTTTAGKTCTWYGMYRMCWCWRACYYGAGCGTCGATTTTTGTGATGCTCGTCAGGGGGGCGGAGCCTA
TGGAAAAACGCCAGCAACGCGGCCTTTTTACGGTTCCTGGCCTTTTGCTGGCCTTGAAGCTGTCCCTGAT
GGTCGTCATCTACCTGCCTGGACAGCATGGCCTGCAACGCGGGCATCCCGATGCCGCCGGAAGCGAGAAG
AATCATAATGGGGAAGGCCATCCAGCCTCGCGTCGCGAACGCCWSYWRGASKKRKSMMWSCGTTAGCGAG
GTGCCGCCCTGCTTCATCCCCGTGGCCCGTTGCTCGCGTTTGCTGGCGGTGTCCCCGGAAGAAATATATT
TGCATGTCTTTAGTTCTATGATGACACAAACCCCGCCCAGCGTCTTGTCATTGGCGAATTCGAACACGCA
GATGCAGTCGGGGCGGCGCGGTCCGAGGTCCACTTCGCATATTAAGGTGACGCGTGTGGCCTCGAACACC
GAGCGACCCTGCAGCGACCCGCTTAACAGCGTCAACAGCGTGCCGCAGATCCCGGGGGGCAATGAGATAT
GAAAAAGCCTGAACTCACCGCGACGTCTGTCGAGAAGTTTCTGATCGAAAAGTTCGACAGCGTCTCCGAC
CTGATGCAGCTCTCGGAGGGCGAAGAATCTCGTGCTTTCAGCTTCGATGTAGGAGGGCGTGGATATGTCC
TGCGGGTAAATAGCTGCGCCGATGGTTTCTACAAAGATCGTTATGTTTATCGGCACTTTGCATCGGCCGC
GCTCCCGATTCCGGAAGTGCTTGACATTGGGGAATTCAGCGAGAGCCTGACCTATTGCATCTCCCGCCGT
GCACAGGGTGTCACGTTGCAAGACCTGCCTGAAACCGAACTGCCCGCTGTTCTGCAGCCGGTCGCGGAGG
CCATGGATGCGATCGCTGCGGCCGATCTTAGCCAGACGAGCGGGTTCGGCCCATTCGGACCGCAAGGAAT
CGGTCAATACACTACATGGCGTGATTTCATATGCGCGATTGCTGATCCCCATGTGTATCACTGGCAAACT
GTGATGGACGACACCGTCAGTGCGTCCGTCGCGCAGGCTCTCGATGAGCTGATGCTTTGGGCCGAGGACT
GCCCCGAAGTCCGGCACCTCGTGCACGCGGATTTCGGCTCCAACAATGTCCTGACGGACAATGGCCGCAT
AACAGCGGTCATTGACTGGAGCGAGGCGATGTTCGGGGATTCCCAATACGAGGTCGCCAACATCTTCTTC
TGGAGGCCGTGGTTGGCTTGTATGGAGCAGCAGACGCGCTACTTCGAGCGGAGGCATCCGGAGCTTGCAG
GATCGCCGCGGCTCCGGGCGTATATGCTCCGCATTGGTCTTGACCAACTCTATCAGAGCTTGGTTGACGG
CAATTTCGATGATGCAGCTTGGGCGCAGGGTCGATGCGACGCAATCGTCCGATCCGGAGCCGGGACTGTC
GGGCGTACACAAATCGCCCGCAGAAGCGCGGCCGTCTGGACCGATGGCTGTGTAGAAGTACTCGCCGATA
GTGGAAACCGACGCCCCAGCACTCGTCCGGATCGGGAGATGGGGGAGGCTAACTGAAACACGGAAGGAGA
CAATACCGGAAGGAACCCGCGCTATGACGGCAATAAAAAGACAGAATAAAACGCACGGGTGTTGGGTCGT
TTGTTCATAAACGCGGGGTTCGGTCCCAGGGCTGGCACTCTGTCGATACCCCACCGAGACCCCATTGGGG
CCAATACGCCCGCGTTTCTTCCTTTTCCCCACCCCACCCCCCAAGTTCGGGTGAAGGCCCAGGGCTCGCA
GCCAACGTCGGGGCGGCAGGCCCTGCCATAGCCACTGGCCCCGTGGGTTAGGGACGGGGTCCCCCATGGG
GAATGGTTTATGGTTCGTGGGGGTTATTATTTTGGGCGTTGCGTGGGGTCAGGTCCACGACTGGACTGAG
CAGACAGACCCATGGTTTTTGGATGGCCTGGGCATGGACCGCATGTACTGGCGCGACACGAACACCGGGC
GTCTGTG
